>Addgene plasmid #36232 | pCY 3090-07 | depositor full sequence | sequence record 47102 | pCY 3090-07 sequence 4231 bps
GAACGCGGCCGCCAGCTGAAGCTTCGTACGCTGCAGGTCGACGGATCCCCGGGCTTAAGATCGGTGACGG
TGCTGGTTTAATTAACATGGTGAGCAAGGGCGAGGAGGATAACATGGCCATCATCAAGGAGTTCATGCGC
TTCAAGGTGCACATGGAGGGCTCCGTGAACGGCCACGAGTTCGAGATCGAGGGCGAGGGCGAGGGCCGCC
CCTACGAGGGCACCCAGACCGCCAAGCTGAAGGTGACCAAGGGTGGCCCCCTGCCCTTCGCCTGGGACAT
CCTGTCCCCTCAGTTCATGTACGGCTCCAAGGCCTACGTGAAGCACCCCGCCGACATCCCCGACTACTTG
AAGCTGTCCTTCCCCGAGGGCTTCAAGTGGGAGCGCGTGATGAACTTCGAGGACGGCGGCGTGGTGACCG
TGACCCAGGACTCCTCCCTGCAGGACGGCGAGTTCATCTACAAGGTGAAGCTGCGCGGCACCAACTTCCC
CTCCGACGGCCCCGTAATGCAGAAGAAGACCATGGGCTGGGAGGCCTCCTCCGAGCGGATGTACCCCGAG
GACGGCGCCCTGAAGGGCGAGATCAAGCAGAGGCTGAAGCTGAAGGACGGCGGCCACTACGACGCTGAGG
TCAAGACCACCTACAAGGCCAAGAAGCCCGTGCAGCTGCCCGGCGCCTACAACGTCAACATCAAGTTGGA
CATCACCTCCCACAACGAGGACTACACCATCGTGGAACAGTACGAACGCGCCGAGGGCCGCCACTCCACC
GGCGGCATGGACGAGCTGTACAAGTAGGGCGCGCCAGATCTGTTTAGCTTGCCTCGTCCCCGCCGGGTCA
CCCGGCCAGCGACATGGAGGCCCAGAATACCCTCCTTGACAGTCTTGACGTGCGCAGCTCAGGGGCATGA
TGTGACTGTCGCCCGTACATTTAGCCCATACATCCCCATGTATAATCATTTGCATCCATACATTTTGATG
GCCGCACGGCGCGAAGCAAAAATTACGGCTCCTCGCTGCAGACCTGCGAGCAGGGAAACGCTCCCCTCAC
AGACGCGTTGAATTGTCCCCACGCCGCGCCCCTGTAGAGAAATATAAAAGGTTAGGATTTGCCACTGAGG
TTCTTCTTTCATATACTTCCTTTTAAAATCTTGCTAGGATACAGTTCTCACATCACATCCGAACATAAAC
AACCATGGCCAAGTTGACCAGTGCCGTTCCGGTGCTCACCGCGCGCGACGTCGCCGGAGCGGTCGAGTTC
TGGACCGACCGGCTCGGGTTCTCCCGGGACTTCGTGGAGGACGACTTCGCCGGTGTGGTCCGGGACGACG
TGACCCTGTTCATCAGCGCGGTCCAGGACCAGGTGGTGCCGGACAACACCCTGGCCTGGGTGTGGGTGCG
CGGCCTGGACGAGCTGTACGCCGAGTGGTCGGAGGTCGTGTCCACGAACTTCCGGGACGCCTCCGGGCCG
GCCATGACCGAGATCGGCGAGCAGCCGTGGGGGCGGGAGTTCGCCCTGCGCGACCCGGCCGGCAACTGCG
TGCACTTCGTGGCCGAGGAGCAGGACTGATCAGTACTGACAATAAAAAGATTCTTGTTTTCAAGAACTTG
TCATTTGTATAGTTTTTTTATATTGTAGTTGTTCTATTTTAATCAAATGTTAGCGTGATTTATATTTTTT
TTCGCCTCGACATCATCTGCCCAGATGCGAAGTTAAGTGCGCAGAAAGTAATATCATGCGTCAATCGTAT
GTGAATGCTGGTCGCTATACTGCTGTCGATTCGATACTAACGCCGCCATCCCGAGCTCGAATTCATCGAT
GATATCAGATCCACTAGTGGCCTATGCGGCCGCGGATCTGCCGGTCTCCCTATAGTGAGTCGTATTAATT
TCGATAAGCCAGGTTAACCTGCATTAATGAATCGGCCAACGCGCGGGGAGAGGCGGTTTGCGTATTGGGC
GCTCTTCCGCTTCCTCGCTCACTGACTCGCTGCGCTCGGTCGTTCGGCTGCGGCGAGCGGTATCAGCTCA
CTCAAAGGCGGTAATACGGTTATCCACAGAATCAGGGGATAACGCAGGAAAGAACATGTGAGCAAAAGGC
CAGCAAAAGGCCAGGAACCGTAAAAAGGCCGCGTTGCTGGCGTTTTTCCATAGGCTCCGCCCCCCTGACG
AGCATCACAAAAATCGACGCTCAAGTCAGAGGTGGCGAAACCCGACAGGACTATAAAGATACCAGGCGTT
TCCCCCTGGAAGCTCCCTCGTGCGCTCTCCTGTTCCGACCCTGCCGCTTACCGGATACCTGTCCGCCTTT
CTCCCTTCGGGAAGCGTGGCGCTTTCTCAATGCTCACGCTGTAGGTATCTCAGTTCGGTGTAGGTCGTTC
GCTCCAAGCTGGGCTGTGTGCACGAACCCCCCGTTCAGCCCGACCGCTGCGCCTTATCCGGTAACTATCG
TCTTGAGTCCAACCCGGTAAGACACGACTTATCGCCACTGGCAGCAGCCACTGGTAACAGGATTAGCAGA
GCGAGGTATGTAGGCGGTGCTACAGAGTTCTTGAAGTGGTGGCCTAACTACGGCTACACTAGAAGGACAG
TATTTGGTATCTGCGCTCTGCTGAAGCCAGTTACCTTCGGAAAAAGAGTTGGTAGCTCTTGATCCGGCAA
ACAAACCACCGCTGGTAGCGGTGGTTTTTTTGTTTGCAAGCAGCAGATTACGCGCAGAAAAAAAGGATCT
CAAGAAGATCCTTTGATCTTTTCTACGGGGTCTGACGCTCAGTGGAACGAAAACTCACGTTAAGGGATTT
TGGTCATGAGATTATCAAAAAGGATCTTCACCTAGATCCTTTTAAATTAAAAATGAAGTTTTAAATCAAT
CTAAAGTATATATGAGTAAACTTGGTCTGACAGTTACCAATGCTTAATCAGTGAGGCACCTATCTCAGCG
ATCTGTCTATTTCGTTCATCCATAGTTGCCTGACTCCCCGTCGTGTAGATAACTACGATACGGGAGGGCT
TACCATCTGGCCCCAGTGCTGCAATGATACCGCGAGACCCACGCTCACCGGCTCCAGATTTATCAGCAAT
AAACCAGCCAGCCGGAAGGGCCGAGCGCAGAAGTGGTCCTGCAACTTTATCCGCCTCCATCCAGTCTATT
AATTGTTGCCGGGAAGCTAGAGTAAGTAGTTCGCCAGTTAATAGTTTGCGCAACGTTGTTGCCATTGCTA
CAGGCATCGTGGTGTCACGCTCGTCGTTTGGTATGGCTTCATTCAGCTCCGGTTCCCAACGATCAAGGCG
AGTTACATGATCCCCCATGTTGTGCAAAAAAGCGGTTAGCTCCTTCGGTCCTCCGATCGTTGTCAGAAGT
AAGTTGGCCGCAGTGTTATCACTCATGGTTATGGCAGCACTGCATAATTCTCTTACTGTCATGCCATCCG
TAAGATGCTTTTCTGTGACTGGTGAGTACTCAACCAAGTCATTCTGAGAATAGTGTATGCGGCGACCGAG
TTGCTCTTGCCCGGCGTCAATACGGGATAATACCGCGCCACATAGCAGAACTTTAAAAGTGCTCATCATT
GGAAAACGTTCTTCGGGGCGAAAACTCTCAAGGATCTTACCGCTGTTGAGATCCAGTTCGATGTAACCCA
CTCGTGCACCCAACTGATCTTCAGCATCTTTTACTTTCACCAGCGTTTCTGGGTGAGCAAAAACAGGAAG
GCAAAATGCCGCAAAAAAGGGAATAAGGGCGACACGGAAATGTTGAATACTCATACTCTTCCTTTTTCAA
TATTATTGAAGCATTTATCAGGGTTATTGTCTCATGAGCGGATACATATTTGAATGTATTTAGAAAAATA
AACAAATAGGGGTTCCGCGCACATTTCCCCGAAAAGTGCCACCTGACGTCTAAGAAACCATTATTATCAT
GACATTAACCTATAAAAATAGGCGTATCACGAGGCCCTTTCGTCTCGCGCGTTTCGGTGATGACGGTGAA
AACCTCTGACACATGCAGCTCCCGGAGACGGTCACAGCTTGTCTGTAAGCGGATGCCGGGAGCAGACAAG
CCCGTCAGGGCGCGTCAGCGGGTGTTGGCGGGTGTCGGGGCTGGCTTAACTATGCGGCATCAGAGCAGAT
TGTACTGAGAGTGCACCATATGGACATATTGTCGTTAGAACGCGGCTACAATTAATACATAACCTTATGT
ATCATACACATACGATTTAGGTGACACTATA
Features (pLannotate 1.2.2; 10 found; start..end, strand, type, name):
     87..797     +  CDS            mCherry: monomeric derivative of DsRed fluorescent protein (Shaner et al., 2004) mammalian codon-optimized
    851..1772    +  gene           bleMX6: yeast selectable marker conferring phleomycin resistance
   1869..1887    -  promoter       T7 promoter: promoter for bacteriophage T7 RNA polymerase
   1909..1962    -  CDS            lacI (fragment): lac repressor; lacI; The lac repressor binds to the lac operator to inhibit transcription in E. coli. This inhibition can be relieved by adding lactose or isopropyl-β-D-thiogalactopyranoside (IPTG).
   2145..2733    -  rep_origin     ori: high-copy-number ColE1/pMB1/pBR322/pUC origin of replication
   2904..3764    -  CDS            AmpR: β-lactamase; bla; confers resistance to ampicillin, carbenicillin, and related antibiotics
   3765..3869    -  promoter       AmpR promoter: bla
   3964..3999    +  CDS            rop (fragment): Rop protein, which maintains plasmids at low copy number; rop
   4101..4152    +  misc_feature   bom (fragment): basis of mobility region from pBR322
   4215..2       +  promoter       SP6 promoter (across the origin): promoter for bacteriophage SP6 RNA polymerase
