[The description below was written by a language model from this plasmid's Addgene catalogue record and pLannotate feature annotations shown in this document.]
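Description:
pCY 3090-07 is a 4,231-bp yeast tagging cassette plasmid built on the pCY 3090-02 backbone. It is intended as a PCR template rather than as a vector maintained in yeast. No yeast origin of replication or centromere is annotated, which fits the recorded vector type, "yeast cassette for PCR and homologous recombination". In E. coli it is propagated through a high-copy ColE1/pUC-type origin and selected with ampicillin through the β-lactamase gene and its native promoter. The backbone also carries short remnants of lacI, rop and the pBR322 bom region. SP6 and T7 phage promoters flank the cassette region.

The payload is described as a yEpolylinker-mCherry-Zeocin module for C-terminal tagging. The feature table shows an mCherry coding sequence, annotated as the mammalian codon-optimised monomeric DsRed derivative. It is followed on the same strand by a marker gene unit that the annotation software matched to bleMX6. This unit corresponds to the recorded insert, the Streptoalloteichus hindustanus bleomycin-resistance gene (Sh ble), about 970 bp, cloned between BglII and SacI and derived in part from pPICZ. Sh ble confers resistance to Zeocin and phleomycin, which provides selection in yeast. The polylinker is not separately annotated but presumably lies in the short stretch upstream of mCherry, and the promoter and terminator driving the marker are not individually listed.

In typical use, the linker-mCherry-marker unit would be amplified with primers carrying homology to a chromosomal target. Integration at the 3′ end of a gene by homologous recombination then yields a C-terminal mCherry fusion expressed from the native locus. The associated publication describes the cassette series as designed for live-cell imaging of proteins in yeast.
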