Addgene plasmid #36232: pCY 3090-07
Depositing lab: Anne Robinson. Depositing organization: University of Delaware. Publication: Cassette series designed for live-cell imaging of proteins and high-resolution techniques in yeast. Young CL, Raden DL, Caplan JL, Czymmek KJ, Robinson AS. Yeast. 2012 Mar;29(3-4):119-36. doi: 10.1002/yea.2895. Epub 2012 Apr 4. PubMed 22473760.
Backbone
  Vector backbone: pCY 3090-02
  Vector type: Yeast cassette for PCR and homologous recombination
  Selectable markers: Zeocin
Growth in bacteria
  Bacterial resistance: Ampicillin, 100 μg/mL
  Growth temperature: 37°C
  Growth strain: DH5alpha
  Growth instructions: DH5alpha used for DNA recovery of plasmid (i.e. DNA preps).
  Copy number: Unknown
Gene/Insert
  Gene/Insert name: Streptoalloteichus hindustanus bleomycin (Sh ble)
  Species: Streptoalloteichus hindustanus
  Insert size (bp): 970
  Tag / fusion protein: yEpolylinker-mCherry-Zeocin (C terminal on backbone)
  Cloning method: Restriction Enzyme; 5′ cloning site BglII (unknown if destroyed); 3′ cloning site SacI (unknown if destroyed)
  Sequencing primers: 5′ CACCATCGTGGAACAGTACG
Resource information
  A portion of this plasmid was derived from a plasmid made by: pPICZ (invitrogen); however, the parental vector contains mCherry for which a MTA is needed (R. Tsien lab) -please see http://depts.washington.edu/yeastrc/pages/pBS35.html
Terms and licenses: Academic/Nonprofit Terms; Industry Terms: Not Available to Industry
How to cite: pCY 3090-07 was a gift from Anne Robinson (Addgene plasmid # 36232 ; http://n2t.net/addgene:36232 ; RRID:Addgene_36232)
