>Addgene plasmid #36232 | pCY 3090-07 | addgene partial sequence | sequence record 47212 | SP6 5'-ATTTAGGTGACACTATAG-3'
GGATCCCCGGGCTTAAGATCGGTGACGGTGCTGGTTTAATTAACATGGTGAGCAAGGGCGAGGAGGATAA
CATGGCCATCATCAAGGAGTTCATGCGCTTCAAGGTGCACATGGAGGGCTCCGTGAACGGCCACGAGTTC
GAGATCGAGGGCGAGGGCGAGGGCCGCCCCTACGAGGGCACCCAGACCGCCAAGCTGAAGGTGACCAAGG
GTGGCCCCCTGCCCTTCGCCTGGGACATCCTGTCCCCTCAGTTCATGTACGGCTCCAAGGCCTACGTGAA
GCACCCCGCCGACATCCCCGACTACTTGAAGCTGTCCTTCCCCGAGGGCTTCAAGTGGGAGCGCGTGATG
AACTTCGAGGACGGCGGCGTGGTGACCGTGACCCAGGACTCCTCCCTGCAGGACGGCGAGTTCATCTACA
AGGTGAAGCTGCGCGGCACCAACTTCCCCTCCGACGGCCCCGTAATGCAGAAGAAGACCATGGGCTGGGA
GGCCTCCTCCGAGCGGATGTACCCCGAGGACGGCGCCCTGAAGGGCGAGATCAAGCAGAGGCTGAAGCTG
AAGGACGGCGGCCACTACGACGCTGAGGTCAAGACCACCTACAAGGCCAAGAAGCCCGTGCAGCTGCCCG
GCGCCTACAACGTCAACATCAAGTTGGACATCACCTCCCACAACGAGGACTACACCATCGTGGAACAGTA
CGAACGCGCCGAGGGCCGCCACTCCACCGGCGGCATGGACGAGCTGTACAAGTAGGGCGCGCCAGATCTG
TTTAGCTTGCCTCGTCCCCGCCGGGTCACCCGGCCAGCGACATGGAGGCCCAGAA
