>Addgene plasmid #36232 | pCY 3090-07 | addgene partial sequence | sequence record 47241 | mCherry-F 5'-ccccgtaatgcagaagaaga-3'
CCCCGAGGAGGCGCCCTGAAGGGCGAGATCAAGCAGAGGCTGAAGCTGAAGGACGGCGGCCACTACGACG
CTGAGGTCAAGACCACCTACAAGGCCAAGAAGCCCGTGCAGCTGCCCGGCGCCTACAACGTCAACATCAA
GTTGGACATCACCTCCCACAACGAGGACTACACCATCGTGGAACAGTACGAACGCGCCGAGGGCCGCCAC
TCCACCGGCGGCATGGACGAGCTGTACAAGTAGGGCGCGCCAGATCTGTTTAGCTTGCCTCGTCCCCGCC
GGGTCACCCGGCCAGCGACATGGAGGCCCAGAATACCCTCCTTGACAGTCTTGACGTGCGCAGCTCAGGG
GCATGATATGACTGTCGCCCGTACATTTAGCCCATACATCCCCATGTATAATCATTTGCATCCATACATT
TTGATGGCCGCACGGCGCGAAGCAAAAATTACGGCTCCTCGCTGCAGACCTGCGAGCAGGGAAACGCTCC
CCTCACAGACGCGTTGAATTGTCCCCACGCCGCGCCCCTGTAGAGAAATATAAAAGGTTAGGATTTGCCA
CTGAGGTTCTTCTTTCATATACTTCCTTTTAAAATCTTGCTAGGATACAGTTCTCACATCACATCCGAAC
ATAAACAACCATGGCCAAGTTGACCAGCGCCGTTCCGGTGCTCACCGCGCGCGACGTCGCCGGAGCGGTC
GAGTTCTGGACCGACCGGCTCGGGTTCTCCCGGGACTTCGTGGAGGACGACTTCGCCGGTGTGGTCCGGG
ACGACGTGACCCTGTTCATCAGC
